Addgene plasmid #49023: pICXC3GH
Purpose: (Empty Backbone) FX cloning Pichia pastoris expression vector with AOX1 promoter and C-terminal 3C protease cleavage site, GFP and 10x His tag
Depositing lab: Raimund Dutzler & Eric Geertsma. Depositing organization: University of Zurich. Publication: A versatile and efficient high-throughput cloning tool for structural biology. Geertsma ER, Dutzler R. Biochemistry. 2011 Apr 19;50(15):3272-8. Epub 2011 Mar 25. 10.1021/bi200178z PubMed 21410291.
Backbone
  Vector backbone: pPICZ
  Backbone manufacturer: Invitrogen
  Backbone size (bp): 5778
  Modifications to backbone: modified for compatibility with FX cloning and added tags/fusion proteins
  Vector type: Yeast Expression
  Promoter: AOX1
  Selectable markers: Zeocin
  Tag / fusion protein: 3C protease site (PreScission site) (C terminal on backbone); GFP (C terminal on backbone); decaHIS (10x His) (C terminal on backbone)
Growth in bacteria
  Bacterial resistance: Chloramphenicol and Bleocin (Zeocin), 25 & 50 μg/mL
  Growth temperature: 37°C
  Growth strain: DB3.1
  Copy number: Low Copy
Gene/Insert
  Cloning method: Unknown
  Sequencing primers: 5′ AOX1-fwd (5'-GACTGGTTCCAATTGACAAGC-3'); 3′ AOX1-rev (5'-GCAAATGGCATTCTGACATCC-3')
Terms and licenses: Academic/Nonprofit Terms; Industry Terms: Not Available to Industry
Depositor comments: Constructed by Dr. Stephan Schenck, Dutzler lab, Dept of Biochemistry, University of Zurich, Switzerland.
How to cite: pICXC3GH was a gift from Raimund Dutzler & Eric Geertsma (Addgene plasmid # 49023 ; http://n2t.net/addgene:49023 ; RRID:Addgene_49023)
