[The description below was written by a language model from this plasmid's Addgene catalogue record and pLannotate feature annotations shown in this document.]
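Description:
pICXC3GH is an empty Pichia pastoris expression backbone derived from pPICZ and adapted for FX (fragment exchange) cloning. It is about 5.8 kb. Expression is driven by the methanol-inducible AOX1 promoter and ended by the AOX1 terminator. Between them, in reverse orientation, sits a counterselection stuffer carrying the ccdB gyrase toxin gene, a ccdA fragment and a chloramphenicol acetyltransferase gene with its own promoter. Because of ccdB, the empty vector has to be propagated in a ccdB-tolerant E. coli strain such as DB3.1, under combined chloramphenicol and Zeocin selection. When an open reading frame replaces the stuffer, the toxin is lost and recombinants can be recovered in ordinary strains. The annotation software also reports an attR1 site and two short SV40 NLS matches on the reverse strand near the stuffer. These look like remnants of the cassette's origin or chance similarities, not functional parts of the design.

Downstream of the cloning site, the backbone supplies a C-terminal fusion: a 3C (PreScission) protease cleavage site, GFP (annotated as GFPmut3) and a deca-histidine tag. The histidine tag is probably what the table picks up as a short "capTEV" fragment match. An inserted protein can therefore be followed by fluorescence and purified by metal affinity chromatography, and the GFP-His moiety can then be removed with 3C protease.

Selection in both hosts relies on the Sh ble Zeocin resistance gene, expressed from tandem TEF1 (yeast) and EM7 (bacterial) promoters with a CYC1 terminator. A ColE1/pUC-type origin supports replication in E. coli, although the catalogue lists the plasmid as low copy. No yeast replication origin is annotated. The vector belongs to a toolkit for high-throughput cloning in structural biology.
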