Features (pLannotate 1.2.2; 18 found; start..end, strand, type, name):
      2..940     +  promoter       AOX1 promoter: Pichia pastoris AOX1; inducible promoter, regulated by methanol
   1042..1344    -  CDS            ccdB: CCDB_ECOLI - Also known as G, letB, letD. Experimental evidence at protein level: Swiss-Prot protein existence level 1. Toxic component of a type II toxin-antitoxin (TA) system, functioning in plasmid maintainence. Responsible for the post- segregational killing (PSK) of plasmid-free cells, also referred to as a plasmid addiction system. Half-life of over 2 hours. Cell killing by CcdB is accompanied by filamentation, defects in chromosome and plasmid segregation, defects in cell division, formation of anucleate cells, decreased DNA synthesis and plasmid loss. Interferes with the activity of DN
   1349..1507    -  CDS            ccdA (fragment): CCDA_ECO57 - Also known as H, letA. Experimental evidence at protein level: Swiss-Prot protein existence level 1. Antitoxin component of a type II toxin-antitoxin (TA) system which inhibits the post-segregational killing (PSK) of plasmid-free cells, also referred to as a plasmid addiction system. Binds to and blocks the activity of CcdB; will also remove bound CcdB protein from the CcdB-GyrA complex by forming a CcdA-CcdB complex, a process termed rejuvenation. Functions as a transcriptional corepressor for the ccdAB operon, repression also requires CcdB (By similarity). From Escherichia coli
   1686..2345    -  CDS            CmR: chloramphenicol acetyltransferase; cat; confers resistance to chloramphenicol
   2346..2375    -  promoter       cat promoter (fragment): promoter of the E. coli cat gene encoding chloramphenicol acetyltransferase
   2399..2429    -  promoter       lac UV5 promoter: E. coli lac promoter with an "up" mutation
   2454..2578    -  protein_bind   attR1: mutant version of attR; recombination site for the Gateway® LR reaction LR Clonase™
   2597..2617    -  CDS            SV40 NLS: nuclear localization signal of SV40 (simian virus 40) large T antigen
   2621..2641    -  CDS            SV40 NLS: nuclear localization signal of SV40 (simian virus 40) large T antigen
   2698..3408    +  CDS            GFPmut3: GFPmut3 is a basic (constitutively fluorescent) green fluorescent protein published in 1996, derived from Aequorea victoria. It is reported to be a very rapidly-maturing weak dimer.
   3497..3514    +  CDS            capTEV™ (fragment): composite tag for in vivo biotinylation, TEV protease cleavage, and 6xHis tagging
   3525..3590    +  CDS            AOX1 (fragment): ALOX1_KOMPC - Experimental evidence at protein level: Swiss-Prot protein existence level 1. Major isoform of alcohol oxidase, which catalyzes the oxidation of methanol to formaldehyde and hydrogen peroxide, the first step in the methanol utilization pathway of methylotrophic yeasts. From Komagataella phaffii (strain ATCC 76273 / CBS 7435 / CECT 11047 / NRRL Y-11430 / Wegner 21-1) (Yeast) (Pichia pastoris).
   3594..3840    +  terminator     AOX1 terminator: Pichia pastoris AOX1; transcription terminator for AOX1
   3855..4266    +  promoter       TEF1 promoter: S. cerevisiae TEF1; promoter for EF-1α
   4274..4321    +  promoter       EM7 promoter: synthetic bacterial promoter&nbsp
   4340..4714    +  CDS            BleoR: antibiotic-binding protein; Sh ble from Streptoalloteichus hindustanus; confers resistance to bleomycin, phleomycin, and Zeocin™
   4780..5027    +  terminator     CYC1 terminator: S. cerevisiae CYC1; transcription terminator for CYC1
   5102..5690    -  rep_origin     ori: high-copy-number ColE1/pMB1/pBR322/pUC origin of replication
>Addgene plasmid #49023 | pICXC3GH | depositor full sequence | sequence record 71979 | pICXC3GH sequence 5770 bps
AGATCTAACATCCAAAGACGAAAGGTTGAATGAAACCTTTTTGCCATCCGACATCCACAGGTCCATTCTC
ACACATAAGTGCCAAACGCAACAGGAGGGGATACACTAGCAGCAGACCGTTGCAAACGCAGGACCTCCAC
TCCTCTTCTCCTCAACACCCACTTTTGCCATCGAAAAACCAGCCCAGTTATTGGGCTTGATTGGAGCTCG
CTCATTCCAATTCCTTCTATTAGGCTACTAACACCATGACTTTATTAGCCTGTCTATCCTGGCCCCCCTG
GCGAGGTTCATGTTTGTTTATTTCCGAATGCAACAAGCTCCGCATTACACCCGAACATCACTCCAGATGA
GGGCTTTCTGAGTGTGGGGTCAAATAGTTTCATGTTCCCCAAATGGCCCAAAACTGACAGTTTAAACGCT
GTCTTGGAACCTAATATGACAAAAGCGTGATCTCATCCAAGATGAACTAAGTTTGGTTCGTTGAAATGCT
AACGGCCAGTTGGTCAAAAAGAAACTTCCAAAAGTCGGCATACCGTTTGTCTTGTTTGGTATTGATTGAC
GAATGCTCAAAAATAATCTCATTAATGCTTAGCGCAGTCTCTCTATCGCTTCTGAACCCCGGTGCACCTG
TGCCGAAACGCAAATGGGGAAACACCCGCTTTTTGGATGATTATGCATTGTCTCCACATTGTATGCTTCC
AAGATTCTGGTGGGAATACTGCTGATAGCCTAACGTTCATGATCAAAATTTAACTGTTCTAACCCCTACT
TGACAGCAATATATAAACAGAAGGAAGCTGCCCTGTCTTAAACCTTTTTTTTTATCATCATTATTAGCTT
ACTTTCATAATTGCGACTGGTTCCAATTGACAAGCTTTTGATTTTAACGACTTTTAACGACAACTTGAGA
AGATCAAAAAACAACTAATTATTCGAAACGAGGAATTCACGTGGCCCAGCCGGCCGTCTCGGATCGGTAC
CTTAACCATGAGTAGAAGAGCGAGCTGCAGACTGGCTGTGTATAAGGGAGCCTGACATTTATATTCCCCA
GAACATCAGGTTAATGGCGTTTTTGATGTCATTTTCGCGGTGGCTGAGATCAGCCACTTCTTCCCCGATA
ACGGAGACCGGCACACTGGCCATATCGGTGGTCATCATGCGCCAGCTTTCATCCCCGATATGCACCACCG
GGTAAAGTTCACGGGAGACTTTATCTGACAGCAGACGTGCACTGGCCAGGGGGATCACCATCCGTCGCCC
GGGCGTGTCAATAATATCACTCTGTACATCCACAAACAGACGATAACGGCTCTCTCTTTTATAGGTGTAA
ACCTTAAACTGCATTTCACCAGCCCCTGTTCTCGTCAGCAAAAGAGCCGTTCATTTCAATAAACCGGGCG
ACCTCAGCCATCCCTTCCTGATTTTCCGCTTTCCAGCGTTCGGCACGCAGACGACGGGCTTCATTCTGCA
TGGTTGTGCTTACCAGACCGGAGATATTGACATCATATATGCCTTGAGCAACTGATAGCTGTCGCTGTCA
ACTGTCACTGTAATACGCTGCTTCATAGCATACCTCTTTTTGACATACTTCGGGTATACATATCAGTATA
TATTCTTATACCGCAAAAATCAGCGCGCAAATACGCATACTGTTATCTGGCTTTTAGTAAGCCGGATCCA
CGCGTTTACGCCCCGCCCTGCCACTCATCGCAGTACTGTTGTAATTCATTAAGCATTCTGCCGACATGGA
AGCCATCACAAACGGCATGATGAACCTGAATCGCCAGCGGCATCAGCACCTTGTCGCCTTGCGTATAATA
TTTGCCCATGGTGAAAACGGGGGCGAAGAAGTTGTCCATATTGGCCACGTTTAAATCAAAACTGGTGAAA
CTCACCCAGGGATTGGCTGAGACGAAAAACATATTCTCAATAAACCCTTTAGGGAAATAGGCCAGGTTTT
CACCGTAACACGCCACATCTTGCGAATATATGTGTAGAAACTGCCGGAAATCGTCGTGGTATTCACTCCA
GAGCGATGAAAACGTTTCAGTTTGCTCATGGAAAACGGTGTAACAAGGGTGAACACTATCCCATATCACC
AGCTCACCGTCTTTCATTGCCATACGGAATTCCGGATGAGCATTCATCAGGCGGGCAAGAATGTGAATAA
AGGCCGGATAAAACTTGTGCTTATTTTTCTTTACGGTCTTTAAAAAGGCCGTAATATCCAGCTGAACGGT
CTGGTTATAGGTACATTGAGCAACTGACTGAAATGCCTCAAAATGTTCTTTACGATGCCATTGGGATATA
TCAACGGTGGTATATCCAGTGATTTTTTTCTCCATTTTAGCTTCCTTAGCTCCTGAAAATCTCGACGGAT
CCTAACTCAAAATCCACACATTATACGAGCCGGAAGCATAAAGTGTAAAGCCTGGGGTGCCTAATGCGGC
CGCCATAGTGACTGGATATGTTGTGTTTTACAGTATTATGTAGTCTGTTTTTTATGCAAAATCTAATTTA
ATATATTGATATTTATATCATTTTACGTTTCTCGTTCAGCTTTTTTGTACAAACTTGTGATATCGAATTC
GCTAGCTACCTTTCTCTTCTTTTTTGGATCTACCTTTCTCTTCTTTTTTGGGGATCCACTAGTTCAGCTC
TTCTGCATTAGAAGTTTTGTTTCAAGGTCCACAATTCTCTAAAGGAGAAGAATTATTCACTGGTGTTGTC
CCAATTTTGGTTGAATTAGATGGTGATGTTAATGGTCACAAATTTTCTGTCTCCGGTGAAGGTGAAGGTG
ATGCTACTTACGGTAAATTGACCTTAAAATTTATTTGTACTACTGGTAAATTGCCAGTTCCATGGCCAAC
CTTAGTCACTACTTTCGGTTATGGTGTTCAATGTTTTGCGAGATACCCAGATCATATGAAACAACATGAC
TTTTTCAAGTCTGCCATGCCAGAAGGTTATGTTCAAGAAAGAACTATTTTTTTCAAAGATGACGGTAACT
ACAAGACCAGAGCTGAAGTCAAGTTTGAAGGTGATACCTTAGTTAATAGAATCGAATTAAAAGGTATTGA
TTTTAAAGAAGATGGTAACATTTTAGGTCACAAATTGGAATACAACTATAACTCTCACAATGTTTACATC
ATGGCTGACAAACAAAAGAATGGTATCAAAGTTAACTTCAAAATTAGACACAACATTGAAGATGGTTCTG
TTCAATTAGCTGACCATTATCAACAAAATACTCCAATTGGTGATGGTCCAGTCTTGTTACCAGACAACCA
TTACTTATCCACTCAATCTGCCTTATCCAAAGATCCAAACGAAAAGAGAGACCACATGGTCTTGTTAGAA
TTTGTTACTGCTGCTGGTATTACCCATGGTATGGATGAATTGTACAAAACTAGTCATCATCATCACCATC
ATCATCACCATCATTAATCTAGAACAAAAACTCATCTCAGAAGAGGATCTGAATAGCGCCGTCGACCATC
ATCATCATCATCATTGAGTTTGTAGCCTTAGACATGACTGTTCCTCAGTTCAAGTTGGGCACTTACGAGA
AGACCGGTCTTGCTAGATTCTAATCAAGAGGATGTCAGAATGCCATTTGCCTGAGAGATGCAGGCTTCAT
TTTTGATACTTTTTTATTTGTAACCTATATAGTATAGGATTTTTTTTGTCATTTTGTTTCTTCTCGTACG
AGCTTGCTCCTGATCAGCCTATCTCGCAGCTGATGAATATCTTGTGGTAGGGGTTTGGGAAAATCATTCG
AGTTTGATGTTTTTCTTGGTATTTCCCACTCCTCTTCAGAGTACAGAAGATTAAGTGAGACCTTCGTTTG
TGCGGATCCCCCACACACCATAGCTTCAAAATGTTTCTACTCCTTTTTTACTCTTCCAGATTTTCTCGGA
CTCCGCGCATCGCCGTACCACTTCAAAACACCCAAGCACAGCATACTAAATTTTCCCTCTTTCTTCCTCT
AGGGTGTCGTTAATTACCCGTACTAAAGGTTTGGAAAAGAAAAAAGAGACCGCCTCGTTTCTTTTTCTTC
GTCGAAAAAGGCAATAAAAATTTTTATCACGTTTCTTTTTCTTGAAATTTTTTTTTTTAGTTTTTTTCTC
TTTCAGTGACCTCCATTGATATTTAAGTTAATAAACGGTCTTCAATTTCTCAAGTTTCAGTTTCATTTTT
CTTGTTCTATTACAACTTTTTTTACTTCTTGTTCATTAGAAAGAAAGCATAGCAATCTAATCTAAGGGGC
GGTGTTGACAATTAATCATCGGCATAGTATATCGGCATAGTATAATACGACAAGGTGAGGAACTAAACCA
TGGCCAAGTTGACCAGTGCCGTTCCGGTGCTCACCGCGCGCGACGTCGCCGGAGCGGTCGAGTTCTGGAC
CGACCGGCTCGGGTTCTCCCGGGACTTCGTGGAGGACGACTTCGCCGGTGTGGTCCGGGACGACGTGACC
CTGTTCATCAGCGCGGTCCAGGACCAGGTGGTGCCGGACAACACCCTGGCCTGGGTGTGGGTGCGCGGCC
TGGACGAGCTGTACGCCGAGTGGTCGGAGGTCGTGTCCACGAACTTCCGGGACGCCTCCGGGCCGGCCAT
GACCGAGATCGGCGAGCAGCCGTGGGGGCGGGAGTTCGCCCTGCGCGACCCGGCCGGCAACTGCGTGCAC
TTCGTGGCCGAGGAGCAGGACTGACACGTCCGACGGCGGCCCACGGGTCCCAGGCCTCGGAGATCCGTCC
CCCTTTTCCTTTGTCGATATCATGTAATTAGTTATGTCACGCTTACATTCACGCCCTCCCCCCACATCCG
CTCTAACCGAAAAGGAAGGAGTTAGACAACCTGAAGTCTAGGTCCCTATTTATTTTTTTATAGTTATGTT
AGTATTAAGAACGTTATTTATATTTCAAATTTTTCTTTTTTTTCTGTACAGACGCGTGTACGCATGTAAC
ATTATACTGAAAACCTTGCTTGAGAAGGTTTTGGGACGCTCGAAGGCTTTAATTTGCAAGCTGGAGACCA
ACATGTGAGCAAAAGGCCAGCAAAAGGCCAGGAACCGTAAAAAGGCCGCGTTGCTGGCGTTTTTCCATAG
GCTCCGCCCCCCTGACGAGCATCACAAAAATCGACGCTCAAGTCAGAGGTGGCGAAACCCGACAGGACTA
TAAAGATACCAGGCGTTTCCCCCTGGAAGCTCCCTCGTGCGCTCTCCTGTTCCGACCCTGCCGCTTACCG
GATACCTGTCCGCCTTTCTCCCTTCGGGAAGCGTGGCGCTTTCTCAATGCTCACGCTGTAGGTATCTCAG
TTCGGTGTAGGTCGTTCGCTCCAAGCTGGGCTGTGTGCACGAACCCCCCGTTCAGCCCGACCGCTGCGCC
TTATCCGGTAACTATCGTCTTGAGTCCAACCCGGTAAGACACGACTTATCGCCACTGGCAGCAGCCACTG
GTAACAGGATTAGCAGAGCGAGGTATGTAGGCGGTGCTACAGAGTTCTTGAAGTGGTGGCCTAACTACGG
CTACACTAGAAGGACAGTATTTGGTATCTGCGCTCTGCTGAAGCCAGTTACCTTCGGAAAAAGAGTTGGT
AGCTCTTGATCCGGCAAACAAACCACCGCTGGTAGCGGTGGTTTTTTTGTTTGCAAGCAGCAGATTACGC
GCAGAAAAAAAGGATCTCAAGAAGATCCTTTGATCTTTTCTACGGGGTCTGACGCTCAGTGGAACGAAAA
CTCACGTTAAGGGATTTTGGTCATGAGATC
