>Addgene plasmid #49023 | pICXC3GH | addgene partial sequence | sequence record 73289 | CAT-R 5'-GCAACTGACTGAAATGCCTC-3'
ATCAACGGTGGTATATCCAGTGATTTTTTTCTCCATTTTAGCTTCCTTAGCTCCTGAAAATCTCGACGGA
TCCTAACTCAAAATCCACACATTATACGAGCCGGAAGCATAAAGTGTAAAGCCTGGGGTGCCTAATGCGG
CCGCCATAGTGACTGGATATGTTGTGTTTTACAGTATTATGTAGTCTGTTTTTTATGCAAAATCTAATTT
AATATATTGATATTTATATCATTTTACGTTTCTCGTTCAGCTTTTTTGTACAAACTTGTGATATCGAATT
CGCTAGCTACCTTTCTCTTCTTTTTTGGATCTACCTTTCTCTTCTTTTTTGGGGATCCACTAGTTCAGCT
CTTCTGCATTAGAAGTTTTGTTTCAAGGTCCACAATTCTCTAAAGGAGAAGAATTATTCACTGGTGTTGT
CCCAATTTTGGTTGAATTAGATGGTGATGTTAATGGTCACAAATTTTCTGTCTCCGGTGAAGGTGAAGGT
GATGCTACTTACGGTAAATTGACCTTAAAATTTATTTGTACTACTGGTAAATTGCCAGTTCCATGGCCAA
CCTTAGTCACTACTTTCGGTTATGGTGTTCAATGTTTTGCGAGATACCCAGATCATATGAAACAACATGA
CTTTTTCAAGTCTGCCATGCCAGAAGGTTATGTTCAAGAAAGAACTATTTTTTTCAAAGATGACGGTAAC
TACAAGACCAGAGCTGAAGTCAAGTTTGAAGGTGATACCTTAGTTAATAGAATCGAATTAAAAGGTATTG
ATTTTAAAGAAGATGGTAACATTTTAGGTCACAAATTGGAATACAACTATAACTCTCACAATGTTTACAT
CATGGCTGACAAACAAAAGAATGGTATCAAAGTTAACTTC
