>Addgene plasmid #49023 | pICXC3GH | addgene partial sequence | sequence record 73372 | ccdb-fwd 5'-GCATGATGACCACCGATATG-3'
AGTGGCTGATCTCAGCCACCGCGAAAATGACATCAAAAACGCCATTAACCTGATGTTCTGGGGAATATAA
ATGTCAGGCTCCCTTATACACAGCCAGTCTGCAGCTCGCTCTTCTACTCATGGTTAAGGTACCGATCCGA
GACGGCCGGCTGGGCCACGTGAATTCCTCGTTTCGAATAATTAGTTGTTTTTTGATCTTCTCAAGTTGTC
GTTAAAAGTCGTTAAAATCAAAAGCTTGTCAATTGGAACCAGTCGCAATTATGAAAGTAAGCTAATAATG
ATGATAAAAAAAAAGGTTTAAGACAGGGCAGCTTCCTTCTGTTTATATATTGCTGTCAAGTAGGGGTTAG
AACAGTTAAATTTTGATCATGAACGTTAGGCTATCAGCAGTATTCCCACCAGAATCTTGGAAGCATACAA
TGTGGAGACAATGCATAATCATCCAAAAAGCGGGTGTTTCCCCATTTGCGTTTCGGCACAGGTGCACCGG
GGTTCAGAAGCGATAGAGAGACTGCGCTAAGCATTAATGAGATTATTTTTGAGCATTCGTCAATCAATAC
CAAACAAGACAAACGGTATGCCGACTTTTGGAAGTTTCTTTTTGACCAACTGGCCGTTAGCATTTCAACG
AACCAAACTTAGTTCATCTTGGATGAGATCACGCTTTTGTCATATTAGGTTCCAAGACAGCGTTTAAACT
GTCAGTTTTGGGCCATTTGGGGAACATGAAACTATTTGACCCCACACTCAGAAAGCCCTCATCTGGAGTG
ATGTTCGGGTGTAATGCGGAGCTTGTTGCATTCGGAAATAAACAAACATGAACCTCGCCAGGGGGGCCAG
GATAGACAGGCTAATAAAGTCATGGTGTTAGTAGCCTAATAGAAGGAATTGG
