>Addgene plasmid #49023 | pICXC3GH | addgene partial sequence | sequence record 79598 | 3_AOX1
AGTGCCCAACTTGAACTGAGGAACAGTCATGTCTAAGGCTACAAACTCAATGATGATGATGATGATGGTC
GACGGCGCTATTCAGATCCTCTTCTGAGATGAGTTTTTGTTCTAGATTAATGATGGTGATGATGATGGTG
ATGATGATGACTAGTTTTGTACAATTCATCCATACCATGGGTAATACCAGCAGCAGTAACAAATTCTAAC
AAGACCATGTGGTCTCTCTTTTCGTTTGGATCTTTGGATAAGGCAGATTGAGTGGATAAGTAATGGTTGT
CTGGTAACAAGACTGGACCATCACCAATTGGAGTATTTTGTTGATAATGGTCAGCTAATTGAACAGAACC
ATCTTCAATGTTGTGTCTAATTTTGAAGTTAACTTTGATACCATTCTTTTGTTTGTCAGCCATGATGTAA
ACATTGTGAGAGTTATAGTTGTATTCCAATTTGTGACCTAAAATGTTACCATCTTCTTTAAAATCAATAC
CTTTTAATTCGATTCTATTAACTAAGGTATCACCTTCAAACTTGACTTCAGCTCTGGTCTTGTAGTTACC
GTCATCTTTGAAAAAAATAGTTCTTTCTTGAACATAACCTTCTGGCATGGCAGACTTGAAAAAGTCATGT
TGTTTCATATGATCTGGGTATCTCGCAAAACATTGAACACCATAACCGAAAGTAGTGACTAAGGTTGGCC
ATGGAACTGGCAATTTACCAGTAGTACAAATAAATTTTAAGGTCAATTTACCGTAAGTAGCATCACCTTC
ACCTTCACCGGAGACAGAAAATTTGTGACCATTAACATCACCATCTAATTCAACCAAAATTGGGAC
